>Addgene plasmid #130935 | pB-TAG-HES7 | addgene full sequence | sequence record 258781 | Addgene NGS Result
AAATTGTAAGCGTTAATATTTTGTTAAAATTCGCGTTAAATTTTTGTTAAATCAGCTCATTTTTTAACCA
ATAGGCCGAAATCGGCAAAATCCCTTATAAATCAAAAGAATAGACCGAGATAGGGT
[37 nt withheld, positions 127-163]
AAAGAACGTGGACTCCAACGTCAAAGG
[49 nt withheld, positions 191-239]
T
[91 nt withheld, positions 241-331]
G
[124 nt withheld, positions 333-456]
CCCATTCGCCATTCAGGCTGCGCAACTGTTGGGAAGGGCGATCGGTGCGGGCCTCTTCGCTATTACGCCA
GCTGGCGAAAGGGGGATGTGCTGCAAGGCGATTAAGTTGGGTAACGCCAGGGTTTTCCCAGTCACGACGT
TGTAAAACGACGGCCAGTGAATTGTAATACGACTCACTATAGGGCGAATTGGAGCTCGGTATTCACGACA
GCAGGCTGAATAATAAAAAAATTAGAAACTATTATTTAACCCTAGAAAGATAATCATATTGTGACGTACG
TTAAAGATAATCATGCGTAAAATTGACGCATGTGTTTTATCGGTCTGTATATCGAGGTTTATTTATTAAT
TTGAATAGATATTAAGTTTTATTATATTTACACTTACATACTAATAATAAATTCAACAAACAATTTATTT
ATGTTTATTTATTTATTAAAAAAAACAAAAACTCAAAATTTCTTCTATAAAGTAACAAAACTTTTAAACA
TTCTCTCTTTTACAAAAATAAACTTATTTTGTACTTTAAAAACAGTCATGTTGTATTATAAAATAAGTAA
TTAGCTTAACCTATACATAATAGAAACAAATTATACTTATTAGTCAGTCAGAAACAACTTTGGCACATAT
CAATATTATGCTCTCGTTAATTAACTCGAGGGATCCAAGCTGGCCGCACGTCTCCCTATCAGTGATAGAG
AAGTCGACACGTCTCGAGCTCCCTATCAGTGATAGAGAAGGTACGTCTAGAACGTCTCCCTATCAGTGAT
AGAGAAGTCGACACGTCTCGAGCTCCCTATCAGTGATAGAGAAGGTACGTCTAGAACGTCTCCCTATCAG
TGATAGAGAAGTCGACACGTCTCGAGCTCCCTATCAGTGATAGAGAAGGTACGTCTAGAACGTCTCCCTA
TCAGTGATAGAGAAGTCGACACGTCTCGAGCTCCCTATCAGTGATAGAGAAGGTACCCCCTATATAAGCA
GAGCTCGTTTAGTGAACCGTCAGATCGCCTGGAGACGCCATCCACGCTGTTTTGACCTCCATAGAAGACA
CCGGGACCGATCCAGCCTCCGCGGTGGCGGCCATCACAAGTTTGTACAAAAAAGCAGGCTTGGAAGGAGT
TCGAACCATGGTCACCCGGGATCGAGCTGAGAATAGGGACGGCCCCAAGATGCTCAAGCCGCTTGTGGAG
AAGCGGCGCCGGGACCGCATCAACCGCAGCCTGGAAGAGCTGAGGCTGCTGCTGCTGGAGCGGACCCGGG
ACCAGAACCTCCGGAACCCGAAGCTGGAGAAAGCGGAGATATTGGAGTTCGCCGTGGGCTACTTGAGGGA
GCGAAGCCGGGTGGAGCCCCCGGCCGCCGCGGCTCCAGGGGTTCCCCGGTCCCCAGTCCAGGACGCCGAG
GCGCTCGCCAGCTGCTACTTGTCCGGTTTCCGCGAGTGCCTGCTTCGCTTGGCGGCCTTCGCGCACGACG
CCAGCCCGGCCGCCCGCGCCCAGCTCTTCTCCGCGCTGCACGGCTATCTGCGCCCCAAACCGCCCCGGCC
CAAGCCGGTAGATCCGAGGCCTCCAGCGCCGCGCCCATCCCTGGACCCCGCCGCACCGGCCCTTGGCCCT
GCGCTGCACCAGCGCCCCCCAGTGCACCAGGGCCACCCTAGCCCGCGCTGCGCATGGTCCCCATCCCTCT
GCTCCCCGCGCGCCGGGGATTCTGGCGCGCCGGCGCCCCTCACCGGACTGCTGCCGCCGCCACCGCCGCC
TCACAGACAAGACGGGGCGCCCAAGGCCCCGCTGCCCCCGCCGCCCGCTTTCTGGAGACCTTGGCCCTAG
CTCGAGTGCGGCCGCAACCCAGCTTTCTTGTACAAAGTGGTGATCTAGCTAAAACGCGGCCTCGAATCGA
ATTCCGCCCCCCCCCCTCTCCCTCCCCCCCCCCTAACGTTACTGGCCGAAGCCGCTTGGAATAAGGCCGG
TGTGCGTTTGTCTATATGTTATTTTCCACCATATTGCCGTCTTTTGGCAATGTGAGGGCCCGGAAACCTG
GCCCTGTCTTCTTGACGAGCATTCCTAGGGGTCTTTCCCCTCTCGCCAAAGGAATGCAAGGTCTGTTGAA
TGTCGTGAAGGAAGCAGTTCCTCTGGAAGCTTCTTGAAGACAAACAACGTCTGTAGCGACCCTTTGCAGG
CAGCGGAACCCCCCACCTGGCGACAGGTGCCTCTGCGGCCAAAAGCCACGTGTATAAGATACACCTGCAA
AGGCGGCACAACCCCAGTGCCACGTTGTGAGTTGGATAGTTGTGGAAAGAGTCAAATGGCTCTCCTCAAG
CGTATTCAACAAGGGGCTGAAGGATGCCCAGAAGGTACCCCATTGTATGGGATCTGATCTGGGGCCTCGG
TGCACATGCTTTACATGTGTTTAGTCGAGGTTAAAAAAACGTCTAGGCCCCCCGAACCACGGGGACGTGG
TTTTCCTTTGAAAAACACGATGATAATATGGCCACAACCATGGTGAGCAAGGGCGAGGAGCTGTTCACCG
GGGTGGTGCCCATCCTGGTCGAGCTGGACGGCGACGTAAACGGCCACAAGTTCAGCGTGTCCGGCGAGGG
CGAGGGCGATGCCACCTACGGCAAGCTGACCCTGAAGTTCATCTGCACCACCGGCAAGCTGCCCGTGCCC
TGGCCCACCCTCGTGACCACCCTGACCTACGGCGTGCAGTGCTTCAGCCGCTACCCCGACCACATGAAGC
AGCACGACTTCTTCAAGTCCGCCATGCCCGAAGGCTACGTCCAGGAGCGCACCATCTTCTTCAAGGACGA
CGGCAACTACAAGACCCGCGCCGAGGTGAAGTTCGAGGGCGACACCCTGGTGAACCGCATCGAGCTGAAG
GGCATCGACTTCAAGGAGGACGGCAACATCCTGGGGCACAAGCTGGAGTACAACTACAACAGCCACAACG
TCTATATCATGGCCGACAAGCAGAAGAACGGCATCAAGGTGAACTTCAAGATCCGCCACAACATCGAGGA
CGGCAGCGTGCAGCTCGCCGACCACTACCAGCAGAACACCCCCATCGGCGACGGCCCCGTGCTGCTGCCC
GACAACCACTACCTGAGCACCCAGTCCGCCCTGAGCAAAGACCCCAACGAGAAGCGCGATCACATGGTCC
TGCTGGAGTTCGTGACCGCCGCCGGGATCACTCTCGGCATGGACGAGCTGTACAAGTAAAGCGGCCGCGA
TCTTTTTCCCTCTGCCAAAAATTATGGGGACATCATGAAGCCCCTTGAGCATCTGACTTCTGGCTAATAA
AGGAAATTTATTTTCATTGCAATAGTGTGTTGGAATTTTTTGTGTCTCTCACTCGGAAGGACATATGGGA
GGGCAAATCATTTAAAACATCAGAATGAGTATTTGGTTTAGAGTTTGGCAACATATGCCCATATGCTGGC
TGCCATGAACAAAGGTTGGCTATAAAGAGGTCATCAGTATATGAAACAGCCCCCTGCTGTCCATTCCTTA
TTCCATAGAAAAGCCTTGACTTGAGGTTAGATTTTTTTTATATTTTGTTTTGTGTTATTTTTTTCTTTAA
CATCCCTAAAATTTTCCTTACATGTTTTACTAGCCAGATTTTTCCTCCTCTCCTGACTACTCCCAGTCAT
AGCTGTCCCTCTTCTCTTATGGAGATCCCTCGACCTGCAGGAATTCGATTACTTAAGCCTAGGATCCAGA
TCTGTACATTCGAATCGATGAATTCGTTAACCATGGAAGCTTCTGCAGCGGCCGCACTAGCGGTGGCGGC
CTCGACATTGATTATTGACTAGTTATTAATAGTAATCAATTACGGGGTCATTAGTTCATAGCCCATATAT
GGAGTTCCGCGTTACATAACTTACGGTAAATGGCCCGCCTGGCTGACCGCCCAACGACCCCCGCCCATTG
ACGTCAATAATGACGTATGTTCCCATAGTAACGCCAATAGGGACTTTCCATTGACGTCAATGGGTGGAGT
ATTTACGGTAAACTGCCCACTTGGCAGTACATCAAGTGTATCATATGCCAAGTACGCCCCCTATTGACGT
CAATGACGGTAAATGGCCCGCCTGGCATTATGCCCAGTACATGACCTTATGGGACTTTCCTACTTGGCAG
TACATCTACGTATTAGTCATCGCTATTACCATGATGATGCGGTTTTGGCAGTACATCAATGGGCGTGGAT
AGCGGTTTGACTCACGGGGATTTCCAAGTCTCCACCCCATTGACGTCAATGGGAGTTTGTTTTGACTAGT
GGAGCCGAGAGTAATTCATACAAAAGGAGGGATCGCCTTCGCAAGGGGAGAGCCCAGGGACCGTCCCTAA
ATTCTCACAGACCCAAATCCCTGTAGCCGCCCCACGACAGCGCGAGGAGCATGCGCCCAGGGCTGAGCGC
GGGTAGATCAGAGCACACAAGCTCACAGTCCCCGGCGGTGGGGGGAGGGGCGCGCTGAGCGGGGGCCAGG
GAGCTGGCGCGGGGCAAACTGGGAAAGTGGTGTCGTGTGCTGGCTCCGCCCTCTTCCCGAGGGTGGGGGA
GAACGGTATATAAGTGCGGTAGTCGCCTTGGACGTTCTTTTTCGCAACGGGTTTGCCGTCAGAACGCAGG
TGAGTGGCGGGTGTGGCTTCCGCGGGCCCCGGAGCTGGAGCCCTGCTCTGAGCGGGCCGGGCTGATATGC
GAGTGTCGTCCGCAGGGTTTAGCTGTGAGCATTCCCACTTCGAGTGGCGGGCGGTGCGGGGGTGAGAGTG
CGAGGCCTAGCGGCAACCCCGTAGCCTCGCCTCGTGTCCGGCTTGAGGCCTAGCGTGGTGTCCGCCGCCG
CGTGCCACTCCGGCCGCACTATGCGTTTTTTGTCCTTGCTGCCCTCGATTGCCTTCCAGCAGCATGGGCT
AACAAAGGGAGGGTGTGGGGCTCACTCTTAAGGAGCCCATGAAGCTTACGTTGGATAGGAATGGAAGGGC
AGGAGGGGCGACTGGGGCCCGCCCGCCTTCGGAGCACATGTCCGACGCCACCTGGATGGGGCGAGGCCTG
TGGCTTTCCGAAGCAATCGGGCGTGAGTTTAGCCTACCTGGGCCATGTGGCCCTAGCACTGGGCACGGTC
TGGCCTGGCGGTGCCGCGTTCCCTTGCCTCCCAACAAGGGTGAGGCCGTCCCGCCCGGCACCAGTTGCTT
GCGCGGAAAGATGGCCGCTCCCGGGGCCCTGTTGCAAGGAGCTCAAAATGGAGGACGCGGCAGCCCGGTG
GAGCGGGCGGGTGAGTCACCCACACAAAGGAAGAGGGCCTTGCCCCTCGCCGGCCGCTGCTTCCTGTGAC
CCCGTGGTCTATCGGCCGCATAGTCACCTCGGGCTTCTCTTGAGCACCGCTCGTCGCGGCGGGGGGAGGG
GATCTAATGGCGTTGGAGTTTGTTCACATTTGGTGGGTGGAGACTAGTCAGGCCAGCCTGGCGCTGGAAG
TCATTCTTGGAATTTGCCCCTTTGAGTTTGGAGCGAGGCTAATTCTCAAGCCTCTTAGCGGTTCAAAGGT
ATTTTCTAAACCCGTTTCCAGGTGTTGTGAAAGCCACCGCTAATTCAAAGCAATCCGGAGTAATTCACCA
TGTCTAGACTGGACAAGAGCAAAGTCATAAACGGCGCTCTGGAATTACTCAATGGAGTCGGTATCGAAGG
CCTGACGACAAGGAAACTCGCTCAAAAGCTGGGAGTTGAGCAGCCTACCCTGTACTGGCACGTGAAGAAC
AAGCGGGCCCTGCTCGATGCCCTGCCAATCGAGATGCTGGACAGGCATCATACCCACTTCTGCCCCCTGG
AAGGCGAGTCATGGCAAGACTTTCTGCGGAACAACGCCAAGTCATTCCGCTGTGCTCTCCTCTCACATCG
CGACGGGGCTAAAGTGCATCTCGGCACCCGCCCAACAGAGAAACAGTACGAAACCCTGGAAAATCAGCTC
GCGTTCCTGTGTCAGCAAGGCTTCTCCCTGGAGAACGCACTGTACGCTCTGTCCGCCGTGGGCCACTTTA
CACTGGGCTGCGTATTGGAGGAACAGGAGCATCAAGTAGCAAAAGAGGAAAGAGAGACACCTACCACCGA
TTCTATGCCCCCACTTCTGAGACAAGCAATTGAGCTGTTCGACCGGCAGGGAGCCGAACCTGCCTTCCTT
TTCGGCCTGGAACTAATCATATGTGGCCTGGAGAAACAGCTAAAGTGCGAAAGCGGCGGGCCGGCCGACG
CCCTTGACGATTTTGACTTAGACATGCTCCCAGCCGATGCCCTTGACGACTTTGACCTTGATATGCTGCC
TGCTGACGCTCTTGACGATTTTGACCTTGACATGCTCCCCGGGTAACTAAGTAAGGATCATTCCGCCCCC
CCCCCCTCTCCCTCCCCCCCCCCTAACGTTACTGGCCGAAGCCGCTTGGAATAAGGCCGGTGTGCGTTTG
TCTATATGTTATTTTCCACCATATTGCCGTCTTTTGGCAATGTGAGGGCCCGGAAACCTGGCCCTGTCTT
CTTGACGAGCATTCCTAGGGGTCTTTCCCCTCTCGCCAAAGGAATGCAAGGTCTGTTGAATGTCGTGAAG
GAAGCAGTTCCTCTGGAAGCTTCTTGAAGACAAACAACGTCTGTAGCGACCCTTTGCAGGCAGCGGAACC
CCCCACCTGGCGACAGGTGCCTCTGCGGCCAAAAGCCACGTGTATAAGATACACCTGCAAAGGCGGCACA
ACCCCAGTGCCACGTTGTGAGTTGGATAGTTGTGGAAAGAGTCAAATGGCTCTCCTCAAGCGTATTCAAC
AAGGGGCTGAAGGATGCCCAGAAGGTACCCCATTGTATGGGATCTGATCTGGGGCCTCGGTGCACATGCT
TTACATGTGTTTAGTCGAGGTTAAAAAAACGTCTAGGCCCCCCGAACCACGGGGACGTGGTTTTCCTTTG
AAAAACACGATGATAATATGGCCACAACCATGACCGAGTACAAGCCCACGGTGCGCCTCGCCACCCGCGA
CGACGTCCCCAGGGCCGTACGCACCCTCGCCGCCGCGTTCGCCGACTACCCCGCCACGCGCCACACCGTC
GATCCGGACCGCCACATCGAGCGGGTCACCGAGCTGCAAGAACTCTTCCTCACGCGCGTCGGGCTCGACA
TCGGCAAGGTGTGGGTCGCGGACGACGGCGCCGCGGTGGCGGTCTGGACCACGCCGGAGAGCGTCGAAGC
GGGGGCGGTGTTCGCCGAGATCGGCCCGCGCATGGCCGAGTTGAGCGGTTCCCGGCTGGCCGCGCAGCAA
CAGATGGAAGGCCTCCTGGCGCCGCACCGGCCCAAGGAGCCCGCGTGGTTCCTGGCCACCGTCGGCGTCT
CGCCCGACCACCAGGGCAAGGGTCTGGGCAGCGCCGTCGTGCTCCCCGGAGTGGAGGCGGCCGAGCGCGC
CGGGGTGCCCGCCTTCCTGGAGACCTCCGCGCCCCGCAACCTCCCCTTCTACGAGCGGCTCGGCTTCACC
GTCACCGCCGACGTCGAGGTGCCCGAAGGACCGCGCACCTGGTGCATGACCCGCAAGCCCGGTGCCTGAC
GCCCGCCCCACGACCCGCAGCGCCCGACCGAAAGGAGCGCACGACCCCATGCATCGAAATGACCGACCAA
GCGAATTCGCTAGGATTATCCCTAATACCTGCCACCCCACTCTTAATCAGTGGTGGAAGAACGGTCTCAG
AACTGTTTGTTTCAATTGGCCATTTAAGTTTAGTAGTAAAAGACTGGTTAATGATAACAATGCATCGTAA
AACCTTCAGAAGGAAAGGAGAATGTTTTGTGGACCACTTTGGTTTTCTTTTTTGCGTGTGGCAGTTTTAA
GTTATTAGTTTTTAAAATCAGTACTTTTTAATGGAAACAACTTGACCAAAAATTTGTCACAGAATTTTGA
GACCCATTAAAAAAGTTAAATGAGAAACCTGTGTGTTCCTTTGGTCAACACCGAGACATTTAGGTGAAAG
ACATCTAATTCTGGTTTTACGAATCTGGAAACTTCTTGAAAATGTAATTCTTGAGTTAACACTTCTGGGT
GGAGAATAGGGTTGTTTTCCCCCCACATAATTGGAAGGGGAAGGAATATCATTTAAAGCTATGGGAGGGT
TGCTTTGATTACAACACTGGAGAGAAATGCAGCATGTTGCTGATTGCCTGTCACTAAAACAGGCCAAAAA
CTGAGTCCTTGGGTTGCATAGAAAGCTGCCAAACGCTAGCCAACAAGCTCGTCATCGCTTTGCAGAAGAG
CAGAGAGGATATGCTCATCGTCTAAAGAACTACCCATTTTATTATATATTAGTCACGATATCTATAACAA
GAAAATATATATATAATAAGTTATCACGTAAGTAGAACATGAAATAACAATATAATTATCGTATGAGTTA
AATCTTAAAAGTCACGTAAAAGATAATCATGCGTCATTTTGACTCACGCGGTCGTTATAGTTCAAAATCA
GTGACACTTACCGCATTGACAAGCACGCCTCACGGGAGCTCCAAGCGGCGACTGAGATGTCCTAAATGCA
CAGCGACGGATTCGCGCTATTTAGAAAGAGAGAGCAATATTTCAAGAATGCATGCGTCAATTTTACGCAG
ACTATCTTTCTAGGGTTAAAAAAGATTTGCGCTTTACTCGACCTAAACTTTAAACACGTCATAGAATCTT
CGTTTGACAAAAACCACATTGTGGCCAAGCTGTGTGACGCGACGCGCGCTAAAGAATGGCAAACCAAGTC
GCGCGAGGTACCAGCTTTTGTTCCCTTTAGTGAGGGTTAATTTCGAGCTTGGCGTAATCATGGTCATAGC
TGTTTCCTGTGTGAAATTGTTATCCGCTCACAATTCCACACAACATACGAGCCGGAAGCATAAAGTGTAA
AGCCTGGGGTGCCTAATGAGTGAGCTAACTCACATTAATTGCGTTGCGCTCACTGCCCGCTTTCCAGTCG
GGAAACCTGTCGTGCCAGCTGCATTAATGAATCGGCCAACGCGCGGGGAGAGGCGGTTTGCGTATTGGGC
GCTCTTCCGCTTCCTCGCTCACTGACTCGCTGCGCTCGGTCGTTCGGCTGCGGCGAGCGGTATCAGCTCA
CTCAAAGGCGGTAATACGGTTATCCACAGAATCAGGGGATAACGCAGGAAAGAACATGTGAGCAAAAGGC
CAGCAAAAGGCCAGGAACCGTAAAAAGGCCGCGTTGCTGGCGTTTTTCCATAGGCTCCGCCCCCCTGACG
AGCATCACAAAAATCGACGCTCAAGTCAGAGGTGGCGAAACCCGACAGGACTATAAAGATACCAGGCGTT
TCCCCCTGGAAGCTCCCTCGTGCGCTCTCCTGTTCCGACCCTGCCGCTTACCGGATACCTGTCCGCCTTT
CTCCCTTCGGGAAGCGTGGCGCTTTCTCATAGCTCACGCTGTAGGTATCTCAGTTCGGTGTAGGTCGTTC
GCTCCAAGCTGGGCTGTGTGCACGAACCCCCCGTTCAGCCCGACCGCTGCGCCTTATCCGGTAACTATCG
TCTTGAGTCCAACCCGGTAAGACACGACTTATCGCCACTGGCAGCAGCCACTGGTAACAGGATTAGCAGA
GCGAGGTATGTAGGCGGTGCTACAGAGTTCTTGAAGTGGTGGCCTAACTACGGCTACACTAGAAGAACAG
TATTTGGTATCTGCGCTCTGCTGAAGCCAGTTACCTTCGGAAAAAGAGTTGGTAGCTCTTGATCCGGCAA
ACAAACCACCGCTGGTAGCGGTGGTTTTTTTGTTTGCAAGCAGCAGATTACGCGCAGAAAAAAAGGATCT
CAAGAAGATCCTTTGATCTTTTCTACGGGGTCTGACGCTCAGTGGAACGAAAACTCACGTTAAGGGATTT
TGGTCATGAGATTATCAAAAAGGATCTTCACCTAGATCCTTTTAAATTAAAAATGAAGTTTTAAATCAAT
CTAAAGTATATATGAGTAAACTTGGTCTGACAGTTACCAATGCTTAATCAGTGAGGCACCTATCTCAGCG
ATCTGTCTATTTCGTTCATCCATAGTTGCCTGACTCCCCGTCGTGTAGATAACTACGATACGGGAGGGCT
TACCATCTGGCCCCAGTGCTGCAATGATACCGCGAGACCCACGCTCACCGGCTCCAGATTTATCAGCAAT
AAACCAGCCAGCCGGAAGGGCCGAGCGCAGAAGTGGTCCTGCAACTTTATCCGCCTCCATCCAGTCTATT
AATTGTTGCCGGGAAGCTAGAGTAAGTAGTTCGCCAGTTAATAGTTTGCGCAACGTTGTTGCCATTGCTA
CAGGCATCGTGGTGTCACGCTCGTCGTTTGGTATGGCTTCATTCAGCTCCGGTTCCCAACGATCAAGGCG
AGTTACATGATCCCCCATGTTGTGCAAAAAAGCGGTTAGCTCCTTCGGTCCTCCGATCGTTGTCAGAAGT
AAGTTGGCCGCAGTGTTATCACTCATGGTTATGGCAGCACTGCATAATTCTCTTACTGTCATGCCATCCG
TAAGATGCTTTTCTGTGACTGGTGAGTACTCAACCAAGTCATTCTGAGAATAGTGTATGCGGCGACCGAG
TTGCTCTTGCCCGGCGTCAATACGGGATAATACCGCGCCACATAGCAGAACTTTAAAAGTGCTCATCATT
GGAAAACGTTCTTCGGGGCGAAAACTCTCAAGGATCTTACCGCTGTTGAGATCCAGTTCGATGTAACCCA
CTCGTGCACCCAACTGATCTTCAGCATCTTTTACTTTCACCAGCGTTTCTGGGTGAGCAAAAACAGGAAG
GCAAAATGCCGCAAAAAAGGGAATAAGGGCGACACGGAAATGTTGAATACTCATACTCTTCCTTTTTCAA
TATTATTGAAGCATTTATCAGGGTTATTGTCTCATGAGCGGATACATATTTGAATGTATTTAGAAAAATA
AACAAATAGGGGTTCCGCGCACATTTCCCCGAAAAGTGCCACCT
Features (pLannotate 1.2.2; 33 found; start..end, strand, type, name):
     28..456     -  rep_origin     f1 ori (sequence partly withheld): f1 bacteriophage origin of replication; arrow indicates direction of (+) strand synthesis
    461..618     -  CDS            lacZα (fragment): LacZα fragment of β-galactosidase; lacZ fragment
    621..639     +  promoter       T7 promoter: promoter for bacteriophage T7 RNA polymerase
   1138..1158    +  promoter       tight TRE promoter (fragment): Tet-responsive promoter PTight, consisting of seven tet operator sequences followed by the minimal CMV promoter
   1175..1195    +  promoter       tight TRE promoter (fragment): Tet-responsive promoter PTight, consisting of seven tet operator sequences followed by the minimal CMV promoter
   1212..1232    +  promoter       tight TRE promoter (fragment): Tet-responsive promoter PTight, consisting of seven tet operator sequences followed by the minimal CMV promoter
   1249..1269    +  promoter       tight TRE promoter (fragment): Tet-responsive promoter PTight, consisting of seven tet operator sequences followed by the minimal CMV promoter
   1286..1306    +  promoter       tight TRE promoter (fragment): Tet-responsive promoter PTight, consisting of seven tet operator sequences followed by the minimal CMV promoter
   1323..1343    +  promoter       tight TRE promoter (fragment): Tet-responsive promoter PTight, consisting of seven tet operator sequences followed by the minimal CMV promoter
   1360..1380    +  promoter       tight TRE promoter (fragment): Tet-responsive promoter PTight, consisting of seven tet operator sequences followed by the minimal CMV promoter
   1397..1417    +  promoter       tight TRE promoter (fragment): Tet-responsive promoter PTight, consisting of seven tet operator sequences followed by the minimal CMV promoter
   1425..1470    +  promoter       TRE3GV promoter (fragment): 3rd-generation Tet-responsive promoter that can be activated by binding of Tet-On® 3G, optimized for retroviral and lentiviral vectors
   1542..1566    +  protein_bind   attB1: mutant version of attB; recombination site for the Gateway® BP reaction BP Clonase™
   1584..2273    +  CDS            HES7: HES7_HUMAN - Also known as BHLHB37. Experimental evidence at protein level: Swiss-Prot protein existence level 1. Transcriptional repressor. Represses transcription from both N box- and E box-containing promoters. May with HES1, cooperatively regulate somite formation in the presomitic mesoderm (PSM). May function as a segmentation clock, which is essential for coordinated somite segmentation (By similarity). From Homo sapiens (Human).
   2293..2317    -  protein_bind   attB2: mutant version of attB; recombination site for the Gateway® BP reaction BP Clonase™
   2470..2932    +  misc_feature   IRES: internal ribosome entry site (IRES) of the encephalomyocarditis virus (EMCV)
   2946..3665    +  CDS            EGFP: the original enhanced GFP (Yang et al., 1996) mammalian codon-optimized
   3742..3797    +  polyA_signal   β-globin poly(A) signal: rabbit β-globin polyadenylation signal (Gil and Proudfoot, 1987)
   4240..4619    +  enhancer       CMV enhancer: human cytomegalovirus immediate early enhancer
   4621..4720    +  promoter       CMV promoter (fragment): human cytomegalovirus (CMV) immediate early promoter
   6056..6802    +  CDS            rtTA-Advanced: improved tetracycline-controlled transactivator In the Tet-On® system, rtTA-Advanced binds to the Tet-responsive element and stimulates transcription only in the presence of tetracycline or doxycycline.
   6940..7402    +  misc_feature   IRES: internal ribosome entry site (IRES) of the encephalomyocarditis virus (EMCV)
   7416..8015    +  CDS            PuroR: puromycin N-acetyltransferase; pac from Streptomyces alboniger; confers resistance to puromycin
   8101..8673    +  polyA_signal   EF-1α poly(A) signal: human EF-1α polyadenylation signal
   9082..9213    +  CDS            FP (fragment): FP25_NPVAC - Experimental evidence at protein level: Swiss-Prot protein existence level 1. From Autographa californica nuclear polyhedrosis virus (AcMNPV).
   9230..9248    -  promoter       T3 promoter: promoter for bacteriophage T3 RNA polymerase
   9291..9313    -  protein_bind   lac operator (fragment): The lac repressor binds to the lac operator to inhibit transcription in E. coli. This inhibition can be relieved by adding lactose or isopropyl-β-D-thiogalactopyranoside (IPTG). lac repressor encoded by lacI
   9317..9347    -  promoter       lac promoter: promoter for the E. coli lac operon
   9362..9383    -  protein_bind   CAP binding site: CAP binding activates transcription in the presence of cAMP. E. coli catabolite activator protein
   9396..9488    -  CDS            lacI (fragment): lac repressor; lacI; The lac repressor binds to the lac operator to inhibit transcription in E. coli. This inhibition can be relieved by adding lactose or isopropyl-β-D-thiogalactopyranoside (IPTG).
   9671..10259   -  rep_origin     ori: high-copy-number ColE1/pMB1/pBR322/pUC origin of replication
  10430..11290   -  CDS            AmpR: β-lactamase; bla; confers resistance to ampicillin, carbenicillin, and related antibiotics
  11291..11395   -  promoter       AmpR promoter: bla
