[The description below was written by a language model from this plasmid's Addgene catalogue record and pLannotate feature annotations shown in this document.]
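Description:
pB-TAG-HES7 is a piggyBac transposon plasmid for doxycycline-inducible expression of human HES7 in mammalian cells, built on the pB-TAG-ERP2 backbone by Gateway cloning. It is propagated in E. coli as a high-copy plasmid through a ColE1/pUC-type origin with ampicillin selection. The bacterial portion also retains an f1 origin, lac regulatory remnants, and flanking T7 and T3 promoters typical of a pBluescript-like scaffold. The catalogue size and the sequenced record are both about 11.4 kb. The piggyBac terminal repeats are not annotated in the feature table. However, a short baculovirus FP25-derived fragment lies near one end of the cargo, consistent with sequence that commonly flanks piggyBac elements.

The cargo is an all-in-one Tet-On system made of two expression units. In the first, an array of tet operator repeats joined to a minimal promoter drives the HES7 coding sequence, which is flanked by attB1 and attB2 sites left by the Gateway reaction. An EMCV IRES, EGFP and a rabbit β-globin polyadenylation signal follow, so induced cells co-express the transcriptional repressor and a green fluorescent reporter from one transcript. In the second unit, a constitutive promoter containing the CMV enhancer drives rtTA-Advanced linked through another EMCV IRES to puromycin N-acetyltransferase, ending in an EF-1α poly(A) signal. This supplies the doxycycline-dependent transactivator and allows puromycin selection of stable integrants. When co-delivered with a piggyBac transposase source, the cassette can integrate into the genome. The associated work used human embryonic stem cells to model the segmentation clock, a process in which HES7 is implicated in somite formation.
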