Addgene plasmid #130935: pB-TAG-HES7
Purpose: PiggyBac vector for DOX-inducible human HES7-IRES-EGFP expression in mammalian cells
Depositing lab: James Thomson. Depositing organization: Morgridge Institute for Research. Publication: An In Vitro Human Segmentation Clock Model Derived from Embryonic Stem Cells. Chu LF, Mamott D, Ni Z, Bacher R, Liu C, Swanson S, Kendziorski C, Stewart R, Thomson JA. Cell Rep. 2019 Aug 27;28(9):2247-2255.e5. doi: 10.1016/j.celrep.2019.07.090. PubMed 31461642.
Backbone
  Vector backbone: pB-TAG-ERP2
  Backbone manufacturer: addgene 80479
  Total vector size (bp): 11406
  Vector type: Mammalian Expression
  Selectable markers: Puromycin
Growth in bacteria
  Bacterial resistance: Ampicillin, 100 μg/mL
  Growth temperature: 37°C
  Growth strain: DH5alpha
  Copy number: High Copy
Gene/Insert
  Gene/Insert name: HES7 (alt name: HES7)
  Species: H. sapiens (human)
  Insert size (bp): 693
  Entrez Gene: HES7 (a.k.a. SCDO4, bHLHb37, hHes7)
  Promoter: TetO
  Cloning method: Gateway Cloning
  Sequencing primers: 5′ acgtctagaacgtctccctatc; 3′ GTCGTCCTTGAAGAAGATGGT
Terms and licenses: Academic/Nonprofit Terms; Industry Terms: Not Available to Industry
How to cite: pB-TAG-HES7 was a gift from James Thomson (Addgene plasmid # 130935 ; http://n2t.net/addgene:130935 ; RRID:Addgene_130935)
