>Addgene plasmid #130935 | pB-TAG-HES7 | depositor partial sequence | sequence record 252960 | HES7 cDNA
ATGGTCACCCGGGATCGAGCTGAGAATAGGGACGGCCCCAAGATGCTCAAGCCGCTTGTGGAGAAGCGGC
GCCGGGACCGCATCAACCGCAGCCTGGAAGAGCTGAGGCTGCTGCTGCTGGAGCGGACCCGGGACCAGAA
CCTCCGGAACCCGAAGCTGGAGAAAGCGGAGATATTGGAGTTCGCCGTGGGCTACTTGAGGGAGCGAAGC
CGGGTGGAGCCCCCGGCCGCCGCGGCTCCAGGGGTTCCCCGGTCCCCAGTCCAGGACGCCGAGGCGCTCG
CCAGCTGCTACTTGTCCGGTTTCCGCGAGTGCCTGCTTCGCTTGGCGGCCTTCGCGCACGACGCCAGCCC
GGCCGCCCGCGCCCAGCTCTTCTCCGCGCTGCACGGCTATCTGCGCCCCAAACCGCCCCGGCCCAAGCCG
GTAGATCCGAGGCCTCCAGCGCCGCGCCCATCCCTGGACCCCGCCGCACCGGCCCTTGGCCCTGCGCTGC
ACCAGCGCCCCCCAGTGCACCAGGGCCACCCTAGCCCGCGCTGCGCATGGTCCCCATCCCTCTGCTCCCC
GCGCGCCGGGGATTCTGGCGCGCCGGCGCCCCTCACCGGACTGCTGCCGCCGCCACCGCCGCCTCACAGA
CAAGACGGGGCGCCCAAGGCCCCGCTGCCCCCGCCGCCCGCTTTCTGGAGACCTTGGCCCTGA
